>Addgene plasmid #123478 | pMK-mPrrn (5-fold decrease transcription) | depositor partial sequence | sequence record 235579 | mPrrn (5-fold decrease transcription)
ATTGACGTGAGGGGGCAGGGATGGCTATATTTCTGGGAGCGAACTCCGGGCGAAT
