LOCUS       Exported 2393 bp ds-DNA circular SYN 13-MAY-2021
DEFINITION  MoChlo kit.
ACCESSION   .
VERSION     .
KEYWORDS    pMK-mPrrn (5-fold decrease transcription)
SOURCE      synthetic DNA construct
  ORGANISM  synthetic DNA construct
REFERENCE   1 (bases 1 to 2393)
  AUTHORS   Occhialini A, Piatek A, Pfotenhauer AC, Frazier TP, Stewart CN,
            Lenaghan S
  TITLE     MoChlo: A versatile modular cloning toolbox for chloroplast
            biotechnology.
  JOURNAL   Plant Physiol. 2019 Jan 24. pii: pp.18.01220. doi:
            10.1104/pp.18.01220.
  PUBMED    30679266
REFERENCE   2 (bases 1 to 2393)
  AUTHORS   .
  TITLE     Direct Submission
  JOURNAL   Exported May 13, 2021 from SnapGene Server 1.1.58
            http://www.snapgene.com
FEATURES             Location/Qualifiers
     source          1..2393
                     /organism="synthetic DNA construct"
                     /mol_type="other DNA"
     primer_bind     278..300
                     /label=M13/pUC Forward
                     /note="In lacZ gene"
     primer_bind     292..309
                     /label=M13 Forward
                     /note="In lacZ gene. Also called M13-F20 or M13 (-21)
                     Forward"
     primer_bind     293..309
                     /label=M13 fwd
                     /note="common sequencing primer, one of multiple similar
                     variants"
     primer_bind     320..339
                     /label=T7
                     /note="T7 promoter, forward primer"
     promoter        320..338
                     /label=T7 promoter
                     /note="promoter for bacteriophage T7 RNA polymerase"
     CDS             343..354
                     /codon_start=1
                     /product="Factor Xa recognition and cleavage site"
                     /label=Factor Xa site
                     /translation="IEGR"
     primer_bind     complement(599..616)
                     /label=L4440
                     /note="L4440 vector, forward primer"
     rep_origin      complement(709..1297)
                     /direction=LEFT
                     /label=ori
                     /note="high-copy-number ColE1/pMB1/pBR322/pUC origin of
                     replication"
     primer_bind     complement(789..808)
                     /label=pBR322ori-F
                     /note="pBR322 origin, forward primer"
     CDS             complement(1471..2265)
                     /codon_start=1
                     /product="aminoglycoside phosphotransferase"
                     /label=NeoR/KanR
                     /note="confers resistance to neomycin, kanamycin, and G418
                     (Geneticin(R))"
                     /translation="MIEQDGLHAGSPAAWVERLFGYDWAQQTIGCSDAAVFRLSAQGRP
                     VLFVKTDLSGALNELQDEAARLSWLATTGVPCAAVLDVVTEAGRDWLLLGEVPGQDLLS
                     SHLAPAEKVSIMADAMRRLHTLDPATCPFDHQAKHRIERARTRMEAGLVDQDDLDEEHQ
                     GLAPAELFARLKASMPDGEDLVVTHGDACLPNIMVENGRFSGFIDCGRLGVADRYQDIA
                     LATRDIAEELGGEWADRFLVLYGIAAPDSQRIAFYRLLDEFF"
     promoter        complement(2266..2370)
                     /gene="bla"
                     /label=AmpR promoter
ORIGIN
        1 ctaaattgta agcgttaata ttttgttaaa attcgcgtta aatttttgtt aaatcagctc
       61 attttttaac caataggccg aaatcggcaa aatcccttat aaatcaaaag aatagaccga
      121 gatagggttg agtggccgct acagggcgct cccattcgcc attcaggctg cgcaactgtt
      181 gggaagggcg tttcggtgcg ggcctcttcg ctattacgcc agctggcgaa agggggatgt
      241 gctgcaaggc gattaagttg ggtaacgcca gggttttccc agtcacgacg ttgtaaaacg
      301 acggccagtg agcgcgacgt aatacgactc actatagggc gaattgaagg aaggccgtca
      361 aggccgcatg aagggcgcgc cagagctcgg tctcaggaga ttgacgtgag ggggcaggga
      421 tggctatatt tctgggagcg aactccgggc gaattacttg agaccggtac cattaattaa
      481 caacctgggc ctcatgggcc ttcctttcac tgcccgcttt ccagtcggga aacctgtcgt
      541 gccagctgca ttaacatggt catagctgtt tccttgcgta ttgggcgctc tccgcttcct
      601 cgctcactga ctcgctgcgc tcggtcgttc gggtaaagcc tggggtgcct aatgagcaaa
      661 aggccagcaa aaggccagga accgtaaaaa ggccgcgttg ctggcgtttt tccataggct
      721 ccgcccccct gacgagcatc acaaaaatcg acgctcaagt cagaggtggc gaaacccgac
      781 aggactataa agataccagg cgtttccccc tggaagctcc ctcgtgcgct ctcctgttcc
      841 gaccctgccg cttaccggat acctgtccgc ctttctccct tcgggaagcg tggcgctttc
      901 tcatagctca cgctgtaggt atctcagttc ggtgtaggtc gttcgctcca agctgggctg
      961 tgtgcacgaa ccccccgttc agcccgaccg ctgcgcctta tccggtaact atcgtcttga
     1021 gtccaacccg gtaagacacg acttatcgcc actggcagca gccactggta acaggattag
     1081 cagagcgagg tatgtaggcg gtgctacaga gttcttgaag tggtggccta actacggcta
     1141 cactagaaga acagtatttg gtatctgcgc tctgctgaag ccagttacct tcggaaaaag
     1201 agttggtagc tcttgatccg gcaaacaaac caccgctggt agcggtggtt tttttgtttg
     1261 caagcagcag attacgcgca gaaaaaaagg atctcaagaa gatcctttga tcttttctac
     1321 ggggtctgac gctcagtgga acgaaaactc acgttaaggg attttggtca tgagattatc
     1381 aaaaaggatc ttcacctaga tccttttaaa ttaaaaatga agttttaaat caatctaaag
     1441 tatatatgag taaacttggt ctgacagtta ttagaaaaat tcatccagca gacgataaaa
     1501 cgcaatacgc tggctatccg gtgccgcaat gccatacagc accagaaaac gatccgccca
     1561 ttcgccgccc agttcttccg caatatcacg ggtggccagc gcaatatcct gataacgatc
     1621 cgccacgccc agacggccgc aatcaataaa gccgctaaaa cggccatttt ccaccataat
     1681 gttcggcagg cacgcatcac catgggtcac caccagatct tcgccatccg gcatgctcgc
     1741 tttcagacgc gcaaacagct ctgccggtgc caggccctga tgttcttcat ccagatcatc
     1801 ctgatccacc aggcccgctt ccatacgggt acgcgcacgt tcaatacgat gtttcgcctg
     1861 atgatcaaac ggacaggtcg ccgggtccag ggtatgcaga cgacgcatgg catccgccat
     1921 aatgctcact ttttctgccg gcgccagatg gctagacagc agatcctgac ccggcacttc
     1981 gcccagcagc agccaatcac ggcccgcttc ggtcaccaca tccagcaccg ccgcacacgg
     2041 aacaccggtg gtggccagcc agctcagacg cgccgcttca tcctgcagct cgttcagcgc
     2101 accgctcaga tcggttttca caaacagcac cggacgaccc tgcgcgctca gacgaaacac
     2161 cgccgcatca gagcagccaa tggtctgctg cgcccaatca tagccaaaca gacgttccac
     2221 ccacgctgcc gggctacccg catgcaggcc atcctgttca atcatactct tcctttttca
     2281 atattattga agcatttatc agggttattg tctcatgagc ggatacatat ttgaatgtat
     2341 ttagaaaaat aaacaaatag gggttccgcg cacatttccc cgaaaagtgc cac
//
